Addgene plasmid #85172: pBK-EQR-BE3
Purpose: Expresses EQR-BE3 in mammalian cells
Depositing lab: David Liu. Depositing organization: Harvard University. Publication: Increasing the genome-targeting scope and precision of base editing with engineered Cas9-cytidine deaminase fusions. Kim YB, Komor AC, Levy JM, Packer MS, Zhao KT, Liu DR. Nat Biotechnol. 2017 Feb 13. doi: 10.1038/nbt.3803. PubMed 28191901.
Backbone
  Vector backbone: CMV
  Backbone manufacturer: origene
  Backbone size w/o insert (bp): 3399
  Total vector size (bp): 8532
  Vector type: Mammalian Expression
Growth in bacteria
  Bacterial resistance: Ampicillin, 100 μg/mL
  Growth temperature: 37°C
  Growth strain: DH5alpha
  Copy number: High Copy
Gene/Insert
  Gene/Insert name: EQR-BE3 (alt name: rAPOBEC1-XTEN-EQRCas9n-UGI-NLS)
  Species: R. norvegicus (rat); S. pyogenes
  Insert size (bp): 5133
  Promoter: CMV
  Cloning method: Ligation Independent Cloning
  Sequencing primers: 5′ CMV; 3′ TGGTTCTTTCCGCCTCAGAAGC
Resource information
  A portion of this plasmid was derived from a plasmid made by: Cloned from Addgene #73021 and Addgene #65772
Terms and licenses: Academic/Nonprofit Terms; Industry Terms: Not Available to Industry
How to cite: pBK-EQR-BE3 was a gift from David Liu (Addgene plasmid # 85172 ; http://n2t.net/addgene:85172 ; RRID:Addgene_85172)
