[The description below was written by a language model from this plasmid's Addgene catalogue record and pLannotate feature annotations shown in this document.]
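Description:
pBK-EQR-BE3 is an 8.5 kb mammalian expression plasmid built on a CMV-promoter backbone and designed to produce the EQR variant of the third-generation cytidine base editor BE3 in mammalian cells. It is propagated in E. coli as a high-copy plasmid through a ColE1/pUC-type origin and selected with ampicillin via the β-lactamase gene. The feature table also shows small backbone remnants (lac promoter/operator, CAP site, fragments of lacI, bom, an MCS and the SV40 promoter) that have no evident role in the payload. No mammalian selection marker is annotated.

The roughly 5.1 kb insert is a single open reading frame described in the record as rAPOBEC1-XTEN-EQRCas9n-UGI-NLS. Transcription is driven by the CMV enhancer and immediate-early promoter and terminated by the bGH polyadenylation signal; a T7 promoter sits just upstream of the coding sequence. Rat APOBEC1, a cytidine deaminase, is joined by a short linker (automatically labelled as an ABE fragment, but matching the position of the XTEN linker named in the record) to a Streptococcus pyogenes Cas9 nickase. The annotation software called this Cas9 the closely related VQR variant, whereas the catalogue identifies it as EQR; both are engineered forms with altered PAM recognition. Downstream is the phage PBS2 uracil glycosylase inhibitor, which blocks excision of the uracil created by deamination, and a nuclear localization signal that is listed in the insert name but not separately annotated.

When co-delivered with a guide RNA, which this plasmid does not encode, the fusion is used for programmable C-to-T (G-to-A) conversion without double-strand breaks. The altered PAM specificity extends the range of genomic sites available for base editing.
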