Features (pLannotate 1.2.2; 18 found; start..end, strand, type, name):
    132..335     +  promoter       CMV promoter: human cytomegalovirus (CMV) immediate early promoter
    377..395     +  promoter       T7 promoter: promoter for bacteriophage T7 RNA polymerase
    409..1095    +  CDS            Apobec1: ABEC1_RAT - Experimental evidence at protein level: Swiss-Prot protein existence level 1. Catalytic component of the apolipoprotein B mRNA editing enzyme complex which is responsible for the postranscriptional editing of a CAA codon for Gln to a UAA codon for stop in the APOB mRNA. May also play a role in the epigenetic regulation of gene expression by participating in DNA demethylation. From Rattus norvegicus (Rat).
   1096..1143    +  CDS            ABE(7.10) (fragment): adenine base editor comprising wild-type E. coli TadA fused to the evolved TadA*(7.10) mutant (Gaudelli et al., 2017)
   1144..5244    +  CDS            Cas9 VQR: Streptococcus pyogenes Cas9 endonuclease with the D1135V/R1335Q/T1337R mutations has an altered recognition specificity for the protospacer adjacent motif (PAM) (Kleinstiver et al., 2015)
   5257..5505    +  CDS            UGI: UNGI_BPPB2 - Experimental evidence at protein level: Swiss-Prot protein existence level 1. This protein binds specifically and reversibly to the host uracil-DNA glycosylase, preventing removal of uracil residues from PBS2 DNA by the host uracil-excision repair system. From Bacillus phage PBS2 (Bacteriophage PBS2).
   5593..5817    +  polyA_signal   bGH poly(A) signal: bovine growth hormone polyadenylation signal
   5821..5842    +  promoter       SV40 promoter (fragment): SV40 enhancer and early promoter
   5847..5863    +  misc_feature   MCS (fragment): pBluescript multiple cloning site
   5912..5928    -  protein_bind   lac operator: The lac repressor binds to the lac operator to inhibit transcription in E. coli. This inhibition can be relieved by adding lactose or isopropyl-β-D-thiogalactopyranoside (IPTG). lac repressor encoded by lacI
   5936..5966    -  promoter       lac promoter: promoter for the E. coli lac operon
   5981..6002    -  protein_bind   CAP binding site: CAP binding activates transcription in the presence of cAMP. E. coli catabolite activator protein
   6015..6107    -  CDS            lacI (fragment): lac repressor; lacI; The lac repressor binds to the lac operator to inhibit transcription in E. coli. This inhibition can be relieved by adding lactose or isopropyl-β-D-thiogalactopyranoside (IPTG).
   6290..6878    -  rep_origin     ori: high-copy-number ColE1/pMB1/pBR322/pUC origin of replication
   7049..7909    -  CDS            AmpR: β-lactamase; bla; confers resistance to ampicillin, carbenicillin, and related antibiotics
   7910..8014    -  promoter       AmpR promoter: bla
   8085..8129    -  misc_feature   bom (fragment): basis of mobility region from pBR322
   8284..131     +  enhancer       CMV enhancer (across the origin): human cytomegalovirus immediate early enhancer
>Addgene plasmid #85172 | pBK-EQR-BE3 | depositor full sequence | sequence record 164327 | pBK-EQR-BE3 sequence 8532 bps
ATATGCCAAGTACGCCCCCTATTGACGTCAATGACGGTAAATGGCCCGCCTGGCATTATGCCCAGTACAT
GACCTTATGGGACTTTCCTACTTGGCAGTACATCTACGTATTAGTCATCGCTATTACCATGGTGATGCGG
TTTTGGCAGTACATCAATGGGCGTGGATAGCGGTTTGACTCACGGGGATTTCCAAGTCTCCACCCCATTG
ACGTCAATGGGAGTTTGTTTTGGCACCAAAATCAACGGGACTTTCCAAAATGTCGTAACAACTCCGCCCC
ATTGACGCAAATGGGCGGTAGGCGTGTACGGTGGGAGGTCTATATAAGCAGAGCTGGTTTAGTGAACCGT
CAGATCCGCTAGAGATCCGCGGCCGCTAATACGACTCACTATAGGGAGAGCCGCCACCATGAGCTCAGAG
ACTGGCCCAGTGGCTGTGGACCCCACATTGAGACGGCGGATCGAGCCCCATGAGTTTGAGGTATTCTTCG
ATCCGAGAGAGCTCCGCAAGGAGACCTGCCTGCTTTACGAAATTAATTGGGGGGGCCGGCACTCCATTTG
GCGACATACATCACAGAACACTAACAAGCACGTCGAAGTCAACTTCATCGAGAAGTTCACGACAGAAAGA
TATTTCTGTCCGAACACAAGGTGCAGCATTACCTGGTTTCTCAGCTGGAGCCCATGCGGCGAATGTAGTA
GGGCCATCACTGAATTCCTGTCAAGGTATCCCCACGTCACTCTGTTTATTTACATCGCAAGGCTGTACCA
CCACGCTGACCCCCGCAATCGACAAGGCCTGCGGGATTTGATCTCTTCAGGTGTGACTATCCAAATTATG
ACTGAGCAGGAGTCAGGATACTGCTGGAGAAACTTTGTGAATTATAGCCCGAGTAATGAAGCCCACTGGC
CTAGGTATCCCCATCTGTGGGTACGACTGTACGTTCTTGAACTGTACTGCATCATACTGGGCCTGCCTCC
TTGTCTCAACATTCTGAGAAGGAAGCAGCCACAGCTGACATTCTTTACCATCGCTCTTCAGTCTTGTCAT
TACCAGCGACTGCCCCCACACATTCTCTGGGCCACCGGGTTGAAAAGCGGCAGCGAGACTCCCGGGACCT
CAGAGTCCGCCACACCCGAAAGTGATAAAAAGTATTCTATTGGTTTAGCCATCGGCACTAATTCCGTTGG
ATGGGCTGTCATAACCGATGAATACAAAGTACCTTCAAAGAAATTTAAGGTGTTGGGGAACACAGACCGT
CATTCGATTAAAAAGAATCTTATCGGTGCCCTCCTATTCGATAGTGGCGAAACGGCAGAGGCGACTCGCC
TGAAACGAACCGCTCGGAGAAGGTATACACGTCGCAAGAACCGAATATGTTACTTACAAGAAATTTTTAG
CAATGAGATGGCCAAAGTTGACGATTCTTTCTTTCACCGTTTGGAAGAGTCCTTCCTTGTCGAAGAGGAC
AAGAAACATGAACGGCACCCCATCTTTGGAAACATAGTAGATGAGGTGGCATATCATGAAAAGTACCCAA
CGATTTATCACCTCAGAAAAAAGCTAGTTGACTCAACTGATAAAGCGGACCTGAGGTTAATCTACTTGGC
TCTTGCCCATATGATAAAGTTCCGTGGGCACTTTCTCATTGAGGGTGATCTAAATCCGGACAACTCGGAT
GTCGACAAACTGTTCATCCAGTTAGTACAAACCTATAATCAGTTGTTTGAAGAGAACCCTATAAATGCAA
GTGGCGTGGATGCGAAGGCTATTCTTAGCGCCCGCCTCTCTAAATCCCGACGGCTAGAAAACCTGATCGC
ACAATTACCCGGAGAGAAGAAAAATGGGTTGTTCGGTAACCTTATAGCGCTCTCACTAGGCCTGACACCA
AATTTTAAGTCGAACTTCGACTTAGCTGAAGATGCCAAATTGCAGCTTAGTAAGGACACGTACGATGACG
ATCTCGACAATCTACTGGCACAAATTGGAGATCAGTATGCGGACTTATTTTTGGCTGCCAAAAACCTTAG
CGATGCAATCCTCCTATCTGACATACTGAGAGTTAATACTGAGATTACCAAGGCGCCGTTATCCGCTTCA
ATGATCAAAAGGTACGATGAACATCACCAAGACTTGACACTTCTCAAGGCCCTAGTCCGTCAGCAACTGC
CTGAGAAATATAAGGAAATATTCTTTGATCAGTCGAAAAACGGGTACGCAGGTTATATTGACGGCGGAGC
GAGTCAAGAGGAATTCTACAAGTTTATCAAACCCATATTAGAGAAGATGGATGGGACGGAAGAGTTGCTT
GTAAAACTCAATCGCGAAGATCTACTGCGAAAGCAGCGGACTTTCGACAACGGTAGCATTCCACATCAAA
TCCACTTAGGCGAATTGCATGCTATACTTAGAAGGCAGGAGGATTTTTATCCGTTCCTCAAAGACAATCG
TGAAAAGATTGAGAAAATCCTAACCTTTCGCATACCTTACTATGTGGGACCCCTGGCCCGAGGGAACTCT
CGGTTCGCATGGATGACAAGAAAGTCCGAAGAAACGATTACTCCATGGAATTTTGAGGAAGTTGTCGATA
AAGGTGCGTCAGCTCAATCGTTCATCGAGAGGATGACCAACTTTGACAAGAATTTACCGAACGAAAAAGT
ATTGCCTAAGCACAGTTTACTTTACGAGTATTTCACAGTGTACAATGAACTCACGAAAGTTAAGTATGTC
ACTGAGGGCATGCGTAAACCCGCCTTTCTAAGCGGAGAACAGAAGAAAGCAATAGTAGATCTGTTATTCA
AGACCAACCGCAAAGTGACAGTTAAGCAATTGAAAGAGGACTACTTTAAGAAAATTGAATGCTTCGATTC
TGTCGAGATCTCCGGGGTAGAAGATCGATTTAATGCGTCACTTGGTACGTATCATGACCTCCTAAAGATA
ATTAAAGATAAGGACTTCCTGGATAACGAAGAGAATGAAGATATCTTAGAAGATATAGTGTTGACTCTTA
CCCTCTTTGAAGATCGGGAAATGATTGAGGAAAGACTAAAAACATACGCTCACCTGTTCGACGATAAGGT
TATGAAACAGTTAAAGAGGCGTCGCTATACGGGCTGGGGACGATTGTCGCGGAAACTTATCAACGGGATA
AGAGACAAGCAAAGTGGTAAAACTATTCTCGATTTTCTAAAGAGCGACGGCTTCGCCAATAGGAACTTTA
TGCAGCTGATCCATGATGACTCTTTAACCTTCAAAGAGGATATACAAAAGGCACAGGTTTCCGGACAAGG
GGACTCATTGCACGAACATATTGCGAATCTTGCTGGTTCGCCAGCCATCAAAAAGGGCATACTCCAGACA
GTCAAAGTAGTGGATGAGCTAGTTAAGGTCATGGGACGTCACAAACCGGAAAACATTGTAATCGAGATGG
CACGCGAAAATCAAACGACTCAGAAGGGGCAAAAAAACAGTCGAGAGCGGATGAAGAGAATAGAAGAGGG
TATTAAAGAACTGGGCAGCCAGATCTTAAAGGAGCATCCTGTGGAAAATACCCAATTGCAGAACGAGAAA
CTTTACCTCTATTACCTACAAAATGGAAGGGACATGTATGTTGATCAGGAACTGGACATAAACCGTTTAT
CTGATTACGACGTCGATCACATTGTACCCCAATCCTTTTTGAAGGACGATTCAATCGACAATAAAGTGCT
TACACGCTCGGATAAGAACCGAGGGAAAAGTGACAATGTTCCAAGCGAGGAAGTCGTAAAGAAAATGAAG
AACTATTGGCGGCAGCTCCTAAATGCGAAACTGATAACGCAAAGAAAGTTCGATAACTTAACTAAAGCTG
AGAGGGGTGGCTTGTCTGAACTTGACAAGGCCGGATTTATTAAACGTCAGCTCGTGGAAACCCGCCAAAT
CACAAAGCATGTTGCACAGATACTAGATTCCCGAATGAATACGAAATACGACGAGAACGATAAGCTGATT
CGGGAAGTCAAAGTAATCACTTTAAAGTCAAAATTGGTGTCGGACTTCAGAAAGGATTTTCAATTCTATA
AAGTTAGGGAGATAAATAACTACCACCATGCGCACGACGCTTATCTTAATGCCGTCGTAGGGACCGCACT
CATTAAGAAATACCCGAAGCTAGAAAGTGAGTTTGTGTATGGTGATTACAAAGTTTATGACGTCCGTAAG
ATGATCGCGAAAAGCGAACAGGAGATAGGCAAGGCTACAGCCAAATACTTCTTTTATTCTAACATTATGA
ATTTCTTTAAGACGGAAATCACTCTGGCAAACGGAGAGATACGCAAACGACCTTTAATTGAAACCAATGG
GGAGACAGGTGAAATCGTATGGGATAAGGGCCGGGACTTCGCGACGGTGAGAAAAGTTTTGTCCATGCCC
CAAGTCAACATAGTAAAGAAAACTGAGGTGCAGACCGGAGGGTTTTCAAAGGAATCGATTCTTCCAAAAA
GGAATAGTGATAAGCTCATCGCTCGTAAAAAGGACTGGGACCCGAAAAAGTACGGTGGCTTCGAGAGCCC
TACAGTTGCCTATTCTGTCCTAGTAGTGGCAAAAGTTGAGAAGGGAAAATCCAAGAAACTGAAGTCAGTC
AAAGAATTATTGGGGATAACGATTATGGAGCGCTCGTCTTTTGAAAAGAACCCCATCGACTTCCTTGAGG
CGAAAGGTTACAAGGAAGTAAAAAAGGATCTCATAATTAAACTACCAAAGTATAGTCTGTTTGAGTTAGA
AAATGGCCGAAAACGGATGTTGGCTAGCGCCGGAGAGCTTCAAAAGGGGAACGAACTCGCACTACCGTCT
AAATACGTGAATTTCCTGTATTTAGCGTCCCATTACGAGAAGTTGAAAGGTTCACCTGAAGATAACGAAC
AGAAGCAACTTTTTGTTGAGCAGCACAAACATTATCTCGACGAAATCATAGAGCAAATTTCGGAATTCAG
TAAGAGAGTCATCCTAGCTGATGCCAATCTGGACAAAGTATTAAGCGCATACAACAAGCACAGGGATAAA
CCCATACGTGAGCAGGCGGAAAATATTATCCATTTGTTTACTCTTACCAACCTCGGCGCTCCAGCCGCAT
TCAAGTATTTTGACACAACGATAGATCGCAAACAGTACAGATCTACCAAGGAGGTGCTAGACGCGACACT
GATTCACCAATCCATCACGGGATTATATGAAACTCGGATAGATTTGTCACAGCTTGGGGGTGACTCTGGT
GGTTCTACTAATCTGTCAGATATTATTGAAAAGGAGACCGGTAAGCAACTGGTTATCCAGGAATCCATCC
TCATGCTCCCAGAGGAGGTGGAAGAAGTCATTGGGAACAAGCCGGAAAGCGATATACTCGTGCACACCGC
CTACGACGAGAGCACCGACGAGAATGTCATGCTTCTGACTAGCGACGCCCCTGAATACAAGCCTTGGGCT
CTGGTCATACAGGATAGCAACGGTGAGAACAAGATTAAGATGCTCTCTGGTGGTTCTCCCAAGAAGAAGA
GGAAAGTCTAACCGGTCATCATCACCATCACCATTGAGTTTAAACCCGCTGATCAGCCTCGACTGTGCCT
TCTAGTTGCCAGCCATCTGTTGTTTGCCCCTCCCCCGTGCCTTCCTTGACCCTGGAAGGTGCCACTCCCA
CTGTCCTTTCCTAATAAAATGAGGAAATTGCATCGCATTGTCTGAGTAGGTGTCATTCTATTCTGGGGGG
TGGGGTGGGGCAGGACAGCAAGGGGGAGGATTGGGAAGACAATAGCAGGCATGCTGGGGATGCGGTGGGC
TCTATGGCTTCTGAGGCGGAAAGAACCAGCTGGGGCTCGATACCGTCGACCTCTAGCTAGAGCTTGGCGT
AATCATGGTCATAGCTGTTTCCTGTGTGAAATTGTTATCCGCTCACAATTCCACACAACATACGAGCCGG
AAGCATAAAGTGTAAAGCCTAGGGTGCCTAATGAGTGAGCTAACTCACATTAATTGCGTTGCGCTCACTG
CCCGCTTTCCAGTCGGGAAACCTGTCGTGCCAGCTGCATTAATGAATCGGCCAACGCGCGGGGAGAGGCG
GTTTGCGTATTGGGCGCTCTTCCGCTTCCTCGCTCACTGACTCGCTGCGCTCGGTCGTTCGGCTGCGGCG
AGCGGTATCAGCTCACTCAAAGGCGGTAATACGGTTATCCACAGAATCAGGGGATAACGCAGGAAAGAAC
ATGTGAGCAAAAGGCCAGCAAAAGGCCAGGAACCGTAAAAAGGCCGCGTTGCTGGCGTTTTTCCATAGGC
TCCGCCCCCCTGACGAGCATCACAAAAATCGACGCTCAAGTCAGAGGTGGCGAAACCCGACAGGACTATA
AAGATACCAGGCGTTTCCCCCTGGAAGCTCCCTCGTGCGCTCTCCTGTTCCGACCCTGCCGCTTACCGGA
TACCTGTCCGCCTTTCTCCCTTCGGGAAGCGTGGCGCTTTCTCATAGCTCACGCTGTAGGTATCTCAGTT
CGGTGTAGGTCGTTCGCTCCAAGCTGGGCTGTGTGCACGAACCCCCCGTTCAGCCCGACCGCTGCGCCTT
ATCCGGTAACTATCGTCTTGAGTCCAACCCGGTAAGACACGACTTATCGCCACTGGCAGCAGCCACTGGT
AACAGGATTAGCAGAGCGAGGTATGTAGGCGGTGCTACAGAGTTCTTGAAGTGGTGGCCTAACTACGGCT
ACACTAGAAGAACAGTATTTGGTATCTGCGCTCTGCTGAAGCCAGTTACCTTCGGAAAAAGAGTTGGTAG
CTCTTGATCCGGCAAACAAACCACCGCTGGTAGCGGTGGTTTTTTTGTTTGCAAGCAGCAGATTACGCGC
AGAAAAAAAGGATCTCAAGAAGATCCTTTGATCTTTTCTACGGGGTCTGACGCTCAGTGGAACGAAAACT
CACGTTAAGGGATTTTGGTCATGAGATTATCAAAAAGGATCTTCACCTAGATCCTTTTAAATTAAAAATG
AAGTTTTAAATCAATCTAAAGTATATATGAGTAAACTTGGTCTGACAGTTACCAATGCTTAATCAGTGAG
GCACCTATCTCAGCGATCTGTCTATTTCGTTCATCCATAGTTGCCTGACTCCCCGTCGTGTAGATAACTA
CGATACGGGAGGGCTTACCATCTGGCCCCAGTGCTGCAATGATACCGCGAGACCCACGCTCACCGGCTCC
AGATTTATCAGCAATAAACCAGCCAGCCGGAAGGGCCGAGCGCAGAAGTGGTCCTGCAACTTTATCCGCC
TCCATCCAGTCTATTAATTGTTGCCGGGAAGCTAGAGTAAGTAGTTCGCCAGTTAATAGTTTGCGCAACG
TTGTTGCCATTGCTACAGGCATCGTGGTGTCACGCTCGTCGTTTGGTATGGCTTCATTCAGCTCCGGTTC
CCAACGATCAAGGCGAGTTACATGATCCCCCATGTTGTGCAAAAAAGCGGTTAGCTCCTTCGGTCCTCCG
ATCGTTGTCAGAAGTAAGTTGGCCGCAGTGTTATCACTCATGGTTATGGCAGCACTGCATAATTCTCTTA
CTGTCATGCCATCCGTAAGATGCTTTTCTGTGACTGGTGAGTACTCAACCAAGTCATTCTGAGAATAGTG
TATGCGGCGACCGAGTTGCTCTTGCCCGGCGTCAATACGGGATAATACCGCGCCACATAGCAGAACTTTA
AAAGTGCTCATCATTGGAAAACGTTCTTCGGGGCGAAAACTCTCAAGGATCTTACCGCTGTTGAGATCCA
GTTCGATGTAACCCACTCGTGCACCCAACTGATCTTCAGCATCTTTTACTTTCACCAGCGTTTCTGGGTG
AGCAAAAACAGGAAGGCAAAATGCCGCAAAAAAGGGAATAAGGGCGACACGGAAATGTTGAATACTCATA
CTCTTCCTTTTTCAATATTATTGAAGCATTTATCAGGGTTATTGTCTCATGAGCGGATACATATTTGAAT
GTATTTAGAAAAATAAACAAATAGGGGTTCCGCGCACATTTCCCCGAAAAGTGCCACCTGACGTCGACGG
ATCGGGAGATCGATCTCCCGATCCCCTAGGGTCGACTCTCAGTACAATCTGCTCTGATGCCGCATAGTTA
AGCCAGTATCTGCTCCCTGCTTGTGTGTTGGAGGTCGCTGAGTAGTGCGCGAGCAAAATTTAAGCTACAA
CAAGGCAAGGCTTGACCGACAATTGCATGAAGAATCTGCTTAGGGTTAGGCGTTTTGCGCTGCTTCGCGA
TGTACGGGCCAGATATACGCGTTGACATTGATTATTGACTAGTTATTAATAGTAATCAATTACGGGGTCA
TTAGTTCATAGCCCATATATGGAGTTCCGCGTTACATAACTTACGGTAAATGGCCCGCCTGGCTGACCGC
CCAACGACCCCCGCCCATTGACGTCAATAATGACGTATGTTCCCATAGTAACGCCAATAGGGACTTTCCA
TTGACGTCAATGGGTGGAGTATTTACGGTAAACTGCCCACTTGGCAGTACATCAAGTGTATC
