>Addgene plasmid #85172 | pBK-EQR-BE3 | addgene partial sequence | sequence record 168068 | CMV-F 5'-CGCAAATGGGCGGTAGGCGTG-3'
AGCAGAGCTGGTTTAGTGAACCGTCAGATCCGCTAGAGATCCGCGGCCGCTAATACGACTCACTATAGGG
AGAGCCGCCACCATGAGCTCAGAGACTGGCCCAGTGGCTGTGGACCCCACATTGAGACGGCGGATCGAGC
CCCATGAGTTTGAGGTATTCTTCGATCCGAGAGAGCTCCGCAAGGAGACCTGCCTGCTTTACGAAATTAA
TTGGGGGGGCCGGCACTCCATTTGGCGACATACATCACAGAACACTAACAAGCACGTCGAAGTCAACTTC
ATCGAGAAGTTCACGACAGAAAGATATTTCTGTCCGAACACAAGGTGCAGCATTACCTGGTTTCTCAGCT
GGAGCCCATGCGGCGAATGTAGTAGGGCCATCACTGAATTCCTGTCAAGGTATCCCCACGTCACTCTGTT
TATTTACATCGCAAGGCTGTACCACCACGCTGACCCCCGCAATCGACAAGGCCTGCGGGATTTGATCTCT
TCAGGTGTGACTATCCAAATTATGACTGAGCAGGAGTCAGGATACTGCTGGAGAAACTTTGTGAATTATA
GCCCGAGTAATGAAGCCCACTGGCCTAGGTATCCCCATCTGTGGGTACGACTGTACGTTCTTGAACTGTA
CTGCATCATACTGGGCCTGCCTCCTTGTCTCAACATTCTGAGAAGGAAGCAGCCACAGCTGACATTCTTT
ACCATCGCTCTTCAGTCTTGTCATTACCAGCGACTGCCCCCACACATTCTCTGGGCCACCGGGTTGAAAA
GCGGCAGCGAGACTCCCGGGACCTCAGAGTCCGCCACACCCGAAAGTGATAAAAAGTATTCTATTGGTTT
AGCCATCGGCACTAATTCCGTTGGATGGGCTGTCATAAC
