>Addgene plasmid #85172 | pBK-EQR-BE3 | addgene partial sequence | sequence record 168069 | BGH-rev 5'-TAGAAGGCACAGTCGAGG-3'
GGTGATGGTGATGATGACCGGTTAGACTTTCCTCTTCTTCTTGGGAGAACCACCAGAGAGCATCTTAATC
TTGTTCTCACCGTTGCTATCCTGTATGACCAGAGCCCAAGGCTTGTATTCAGGGGCGTCGCTAGTCAGAA
GCATGACATTCTCGTCGGTGCTCTCGTCGTAGGCGGTGTGCACGAGTATATCGCTTTCCGGCTTGTTCCC
AATGACTTCTTCCACCTCCTCTGGGAGCATGAGGATGGATTCCTGGATAACCAGTTGCTTACCGGTCTCC
TTTTCAATAATATCTGACAGATTAGTAGAACCACCAGAGTCACCCCCAAGCTGTGACAAATCTATCCGAG
TTTCATATAATCCCGTGATGGATTGGTGAATCAGTGTCGCGTCTAGCACCTCCTTGGTAGATCTGTACTG
TTTGCGATCTATCGTTGTGTCAAAATACTTGAATGCGGCTGGAGCGCCGAGGTTGGTAAGAGTAAACAAA
TGGATAATATTTTCCGCCTGCTCACGTATGGGTTTATCCCTGTGCTTGTTGTATGCGCTTAATACTTTGT
CCAGATTGGCATCAGCTAGGATGACTCTCTTACTGAATTCCGAAATTTGCTCTATGATTTCGTCGAGATA
ATGTTTGTGCTGCTCAACAAAAAGTTGCTTCTGTTCGTTATCTTCAGGTGAACCTTTCAACTTCTCGTAA
TGGGACGCTAAATACAGGAAATTCACGTATTTAGACGGTAGTGCGAGTTCGTTCCCCTTTTGAAGCTCTC
CGGCGCTAGCCAACATCCGTTTTCGGCCATTTTCTAACTCAAACAGACTATACTTTGGTAGTTTAATTAT
GAGATCCTTTTTTACTTCCTTGTAACCTTTCGCCTCAAGGAAGTCGATGGGGTTCTTTTCAAAAGACGAG
CGCTCCATAATCGTTATCCCCAATAATTCTTTGACTGACTTCAGTTTCTTGGATTTTCCCTTCTCAACTT
TTGCCACTACTAGGACAGAATAGGCAACTGTAGGGCTCTCGAAGCC
